Addgene plasmid #63975: pST50Trc3-HPCDHFR
Purpose: (Empty Backbone) Position 3 transfer plasmid for pST44 polycistronic plasmid suite; N-term non-cleavable single tag; contains DHFR gene in BamHI-NgoMIV cassette as positive control
Depositing lab: Song Tan. Depositing organization: Pennsylvania State University. Publication: The pST44 polycistronic expression system for producing protein complexes in Escherichia coli. Tan S, Kern RC, Selleck W. Protein Expr Purif. 2005 Apr;40(2):385-95. 10.1016/j.pep.2004.12.002 PubMed 15766881.
Backbone
  Vector backbone: pST50Trc
  Vector type: Bacterial Expression
  Tag / fusion protein: Protein C (HPC) (N terminal on backbone)
Growth in bacteria
  Bacterial resistance: Ampicillin, 100 μg/mL
  Growth temperature: 37°C
  Growth strain: DH5alpha
  Copy number: Unknown
Gene/Insert
  Gene/Insert name: None
  Tag / fusion protein: Protein C (HPC) (N terminal on backbone)
Terms and licenses: Academic/Nonprofit Terms; Industry Terms: Not Available to Industry
Depositor comments: Replace DHFR with GOI using BamHI/NgoMIV; Clone out cassette using SacI/KpnI
How to cite: pST50Trc3-HPCDHFR was a gift from Song Tan (Addgene plasmid # 63975 ; http://n2t.net/addgene:63975 ; RRID:Addgene_63975)
