[The description below was written by a language model from this plasmid's Addgene catalogue record and pLannotate feature annotations shown in this document.]
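Description:
pST50Trc3-HPCDHFR is a small (about 3.3 kb) bacterial expression plasmid on the pST50Trc backbone that serves as the position 3 transfer vector for the pST44 polycistronic expression suite, a system for co-producing the subunits of protein complexes in Escherichia coli. It is propagated in E. coli under ampicillin selection, with a bla (TEM beta-lactamase) gene driven by its own promoter and followed by an fd terminator. Replication relies on a ColE1/pMB1-type origin accompanied by the pBR322 bom region and the rop gene, which normally moderates copy number; the catalogue lists copy number as unknown. A short mbeC fragment is annotated as well and appears to be a remnant of the ColE1-family backbone.

The expression cassette consists of a T7 promoter, the efficient ribosome binding site from phage T7 gene 10, an open reading frame, and a T7 terminator, so transcription depends on a host that supplies T7 RNA polymerase. The backbone provides a non-cleavable N-terminal Protein C (HPC) epitope tag, although this tag is not picked out separately in the feature table. The vector is catalogued as an empty backbone, but it carries E. coli dihydrofolate reductase (folA) in the BamHI-NgoMIV cloning cassette as a positive control for expression. A brief fragment annotated as a T7 gene 10B-derived solubility tag lies between the coding region and the terminator, and is probably residual phage-derived sequence rather than a functional fusion. In use, DHFR is replaced with a gene of interest via BamHI and NgoMIV, and the resulting translation cassette is then excised with SacI and KpnI for transfer into the third position of a pST44 polycistronic plasmid.
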