Features (pLannotate 1.2.2; 12 found; start..end, strand, type, name):
     27..45      +  promoter       T7 promoter: promoter for bacteriophage T7 RNA polymerase
     89..111     +  RBS            RBS: efficient ribosome binding site from bacteriophage T7 gene 10 (Olins and Rangwala, 1989)
    167..640     +  CDS            folA: DYR_ECOLI - Also known as tmrA. Experimental evidence at protein level: Swiss-Prot protein existence level 1. Key enzyme in folate metabolism. Catalyzes an essential reaction for de novo glycine and purine synthesis, and for DNA precursor synthesis. From Escherichia coli (strain K12).
    681..730     +  CDS            SET1 (fragment): solubility-enhancement tag derived from T7 phage gene 10B
    738..785     +  terminator     T7 terminator: transcription terminator for bacteriophage T7 RNA polymerase
    850..941     +  promoter       AmpR promoter: bla
    942..1799    +  CDS            bla: BLAT_ECOLX - Experimental evidence at protein level: Swiss-Prot protein existence level 1. TEM-type are the most prevalent beta-lactamases in enterobacteria; they hydrolyze the beta-lactam bond in susceptible beta-lactam antibiotics, thus conferring resistance to penicillins and cephalosporins. TEM-3 and TEM-4 are capable of hydrolyzing cefotaxime and ceftazidime. TEM-5 is capable of hydrolyzing ceftazidime. TEM-6 is capable of hydrolyzing ceftazidime and aztreonam. TEM-8/CAZ-2, TEM- 16/CAZ-7 and TEM-24/CAZ-6 are markedly active against ceftazidime. IRT- 4 shows resistance to beta-lactamase in
   1806..1845    +  terminator     fd terminator: central terminator from bacteriophage fd (Otsuka and Kunisawa, 1982)
   1876..2464    +  rep_origin     ori: high-copy-number ColE1/pMB1/pBR322/pUC origin of replication
   2650..2789    -  misc_feature   bom: basis of mobility region from pBR322
   2891..3082    -  CDS            rop: Rop protein, which maintains plasmids at low copy number; rop
   3122..3232    +  CDS            mbeC (fragment): MBEC_ECOLX - Experimental evidence at protein level: Swiss-Prot protein existence level 1. Required for efficient mobilization of ColE1 plasmid and is thus essential to promote the specific transfer of the plasmid during conjugation. Probably functions by inducing DNA bending, helping the MbeA relaxase to melt the DNA around the nic site and cleave the phosphodiester bond. Binds specifically double-stranded DNA (dsDNA) containing the ColE1 oriT but does not recognize the inverted repeat (IR). From Escherichia coli.
>Addgene plasmid #63975 | pST50Trc3-HPCDHFR | depositor full sequence | sequence record 177381 | Full Sequence
GGCACCATGCATCGATCCCGCGAAATTAATACGACTCACTATAGGGAGACCACAACGGTTTCCCTCCGGC
TCCGGAGAGCTCAATAATTTTGTTTAACTTTAAGAAGGAGATATACATATGTCTGAAGATCAGGTAGATC
CACGTTTAATCGACGGTAAAGGATCCATCAGTCTGATTGCGGCGCTAGCGGTAGATCGCGTTATCGGCAT
GGAAAACGCCATGCCATGGAACCTGCCTGCCGATCTCGCCTGGTTTAAACGCAACACCTTAAATAAACCC
GTGATTATGGGGCGCCATACCTGGGAATCAATCGGTAGGCCTTTGCCCGGCCGCAAAAATATTATCCTCA
GCAGTCAACCCGGGACCGATGATCGGGTTACCTGGGTTAAATCGGTCGACGAAGCCATCGCGGCGTGTGG
TGACGTACCAGAAATCATGGTGATTGGCGGCGGACGCGTTTATGAACAGTTCTTGCCAAAAGCGCAAAAA
CTGTATCTGACGCATATCGATGCAGAAGTGGAAGGCGACACCCATTTTCCGGATTACGAGCCGGATGACT
GGGAATCGGTATTCAGCGAATTCCACGATGCTGATGCGCAGAACTCGCATAGCTATTGTTTCGAAATCCT
CGAGCGTCGTGCCGGCTAATGTACAGGTACCACGCGTGCGCGCTGATCCGGCTGCTAACAAAGCCCGAAA
GGAAGCTGAGTTGGCTGCTGCCACCGCTGAGCAATAACTAGCATAACCCCTTGGGGCCTCTAAACGGGTC
TTGAGGGGTTTTTTGCTGAAAGGAGGAACTATATCGGGATTAGCCCGCCTAATGAGCGGGCTTTTTTTTA
ATTCCCCTATTTGTTTATTTTTCTAAATACATTCAAATATGTATCCGCTCATGAGACAATAACCCTGATA
AATGCTTCAATAATATTGAAAAAGGAAGAGTATGAGTATTCAACATTTCCGTGTCGCCCTTATTCCCTTT
TTTGCGGCATTTTGCCTTCCTGTTTTTGCTCACCCAGAAACGCTCGTGAAAGTAAAAGACGCAGAGGACC
AATTGGGGGCACGAGTGGGATACATAGAACTGGACTTGAATAGCGGTAAAATCCTTGAGAGTTTTCGCCC
TGAAGAGCGTTTTCCAATGATGAGCACTTTCAAAGTTCTGCTATGTGGAGCAGTATTATCCCGTGTAGAT
GCGGGGCAAGAGCAACTCGGACGACGAATACACTATTCGCAGAATGACTTGGTTGAATACTCCCCAGTGA
CAGAAAAGCACCTTACGGACGGAATGACGGTAAGAGAATTATGTAGTGCCGCCATAACGATGAGTGATAA
CACTGCGGCGAACTTACTTCTGACAACCATCGGTGGACCGAAGGAATTAACCGCTTTTTTGCACAATATG
GGAGACCATGTAACTCGCCTTGACCGTTGGGAACCAGAACTGAATGAAGCCATACCAAACGACGAGCGAG
ACACCACAATGCCTGCGGCAATGGCAACAACATTACGCAAACTATTAACTGGCGAACTACTTACTCTGGC
TTCACGGCAACAATTAATAGACTGGCTTGAAGCGGATAAAGTTGCAGGACCACTACTGCGTTCGGCACTT
CCTGCTGGCTGGTTTATTGCTGATAAATCTGGGGCAGGAGAGCGTGGTTCACGGGGTATCATTGCCGCAC
TTGGACCAGATGGTAAGCCTTCCCGTATCGTAGTTATCTACACGACGGGTAGTCAGGCAACTATGGACGA
ACGAAATAGACAGATTGCTGAAATAGGGGCTTCACTGATTAAGCATTGGTAAACCGATACAATTAAAGGC
TCCTTTTGGAGCCTTTTTTTTTGGACGGACCGGTAGAAAAGATCAAAGGATCTTCTTGAGATCCTTTTTT
TCTGCGCGTAATCTGCTGCTTGCAAACAAAAAAACCACCGCTACCAGCGGTGGTTTGTTTGCCGGATCAA
GAGCTACCAACTCTTTTTCCGAAGGTAACTGGCTTCAGCAGAGCGCAGATACCAAATACTGTCCTTCTAG
TGTAGCCGTAGTTAGGCCACCACTTCAAGAACTCTGTAGCACCGCCTACATACCTCGCTCTGCTAATCCT
GTTACCAGTGGCTGCTGCCAGTGGCGATAAGTCGTGTCTTACCGGGTTGGACTCAAGACGATAGTTACCG
GATAAGGCGCAGCGGTCGGGCTGAACGGGGGGTTCGTGCACACAGCCCAGCTTGGAGCGAACGACCTACA
CCGAACTGAGATACCTACAGCGTGAGCTATGAGAAAGCGCCACGCTTCCCGAAGGGAGAAAGGCGGACAG
GTATCCGGTAAGCGGCAGGGTCGGAACAGGAGAGCGCACGAGGGAGCTTCCAGGGGGAAACGCCTGGTAT
CTTTATAGTCCTGTCGGGTTTCGCCACCTCTGACTTGAGCGTCGATTTTTGTGATGCTCGTCAGGGGGGC
GGAGCCTATGGAAAAACGCCAGCAACGCGGCCTTTTTACGGTTCCTGGCCTTTTGCTGGCCTTTTGCTCA
CATGTTCTTTCCTGCGTTATCCCCTGATTCTGTGGATAACCGTATTACCGCCTTTGAGTGAGCTGATACC
GCTCGCCGCAGCCGAACGACCGAGCGCAGCGAGTCAGTGAGCGAGGAAGCGGAAGAGCGCCTGATGCGGT
ATTTTCTCCTTACGCATCTGTGCGGTATTTCACACCGCAATGGTGCACTCTCAGTACAATCTGCTCTGAT
GCCGCATAGTTAAGCCAGTATACACTCCGCTATCGCTACGTGACTGGGTCATGGCTGCGCCCCGACACCC
GCCAACACCCGCTGACGCGCCCTGACGGGCTTGTCTGCTCCCGGCATCCGCTTACAGACAAGCTGTGACC
GTCTCCGGGAGCTGCATGTGTCAGAGGTTTTCACCGTCATCACCGAAACGCGCGAGGCAGCTGCGGTAAA
GCTCATCAGCGTGGTCGTGAAGCGATTCACAGATGTCTGCCTGTTCATCCGCGTCCAGCTCGTTGAGTTT
CTCCAGAAGCGTTAATGTCTGGCTTCTGATAAAGCGGGCCATGTTAAGGGCGGTTTTTTCCTGTTTGGTC
ACTGATGCCTCCGTGTAAGGGGGATTTCTGTTCATGGGGTAATGATACCGATGAAACGAGAGAGGATGCT
CACGATACGGGTTACTGATGATGAACATGCCCGGTTACTGGAACGTTGTGAGGGTAAACAACTGGCGGTA
TGGATGCGGCGGGACCAGAGAAAAATCACTCAGGGTCAATGCCAGCGCTTCGTTAATACAGATGTAGGTG
TT
