>Addgene plasmid #63975 | pST50Trc3-HPCDHFR | addgene partial sequence | sequence record 133139 | T7term 5'-GCTAGTTATTGCTCAGCGG-3'
CAGCCGGATCAGCGCGCACGCGTGGTACCTGTACATTAGCCGGCACGACGCTCGAGGATTTCGAAACAAT
AGCTATGCGAGTTCTGCGCATCAGCATCGTGGAATTCGCTGAATACCGATTCCCAGTCATCCGGCTCGTA
ATCCGGAAAATGGGTGTCGCCTTCCACTTCTGCATCGATATGCGTCAGATACAGTTTTTGCGCTTTTGGC
AAGAACTGTTCATAAACGCGTCCGCCGCCAATCACCATGATTTCTGGTACGTCACCACACGCCGCGATGG
CTTCGTCGACCGATTTAACCCAGGTAACCCGATCATCGGTCCCGGGTTGACTGCTGAGGATAATATTTTT
GCGGCCGGGCAAAGGCCTACCGATTGATTCCCAGGTATGGCGCCCCATAATCACGGGTTTATTTAAGGTG
TTGCGTTTAAACCAGGCGAGATCGGCAGGCAGGTTCCATGGCATGGCGTTTTCCATGCCGATAACGCGAT
CTACCGCTAGCGCCGCAATCAGACTGATGGATCCTTTACCGTCGATTAAACGTGGATCTACCTGATCTTC
AGACATATGTATATCTCCTTCTTAAAGTTAAACAAAATTATTGAGCTCTCCGGAGCCGGAGGGAAACCGT
TGTGGTCTCCCTATAGTGAGTCGTATTAATTTCGCGGGATCGATGCATGGTGCCAACACCTACATCTGTA
TTAACGAAGCGCTGGCATTGACCCTGAGTGATTTTTCTCTGGTCCCGCCGCATCCATACCGCCAGTTGTT
TACCCTCACAACGTTCCAGTAACCGGGCATGTTCATCATCAGTAACCCGTATCGTGAGCATCCTCTCTCG
TTTCATCGGTATCATTACCCCATGAACAGAAATCCC
